>Addgene plasmid #125762 | pAK-EL-03 | addgene full sequence | sequence record 252659 | Addgene NGS Result
TCGCGCGTTTCGGTGATGACGGTGAAAACCTCTGACACATGCAGCTCCCGGAGACGGTCACAGCTTGTCT
GTAAGCGGATGCCGGGAGCAGACAAGCCCGTCAGGGCGCGTCAGCGGGTGTTGGCGGGTGTCGGGGCTGG
CTTAACTATGCGGCATCAGAGCAGATTGTACTGAGAGTGCACCATATGCGGTGTGAAATACCGCACAGAT
GCGTAAGGAGAAAATACCGCATCAGGCGCCATTCGCCATTCAGGCTGCGCAACTGTTGGGAAGGGCGATC
GGTGCGGGCCTCTTCGCTATTACGCCAGCTGGCGAAAGGGGGATGTGCTGCAAGGCGATTAAGTTGGGTA
ACGCCAGGGTTTTCCCAGTCACGACGTTGTAAAACGACGGCCAGAGAATTCGGTCTCACAACTTGAAAAA
GTGGCACCGAGTCGGTGCTTTTTTTTTTTTCGCTTGAGACCAAGCTTGGTGTAATCATGGTCATAGCTGT
TTCCTGTGTGAAATTGTTATCCGCTCACAATTCCACACAACATACGAGCCGGAAGCATAAAGTGTAAAGC
CTGGGGTGCCTAATGAGTGAGCTAACTCACATTAATTGCGTTGCGCTCACTGCCCGCTTTCCAGTCGGGA
AACCTGTCGTGCCAGCTGCATTAATGAATCGGCCAACGCGCGGGGAGAGGCGGTTTGCGTATTGGGCGCT
CTTCCGCTTCCTCGCTCACTGACTCGCTGCGCTCGGTCGTTCGGCTGCGGCGAGCGGTATCAGCTCACTC
AAAGGCGGTAATACGGTTATCCACAGAATCAGGGGATAACGCAGGAAAGAACATGTGAGCAAAAGGCCAG
CAAAAGGCCAGGAACCGTAAAAAGGCCGCGTTGCTGGCGTTTTTCCATAGGCTCCGCCCCCCTGACGAGC
ATCACAAAAATCGACGCTCAAGTCAGAGGTGGCGAAACCCGACAGGACTATAAAGATACCAGGCGTTTCC
CCCTGGAAGCTCCCTCGTGCGCTCTCCTGTTCCGACCCTGCCGCTTACCGGATACCTGTCCGCCTTTCTC
CCTTCGGGAAGCGTGGCGCTTTCTCATAGCTCACGCTGTAGGTATCTCAGTTCGGTGTAGGTCGTTCGCT
CCAAGCTGGGCTGTGTGCACGAACCCCCCGTTCAGCCCGACCGCTGCGCCTTATCCGGTAACTATCGTCT
TGAGTCCAACCCGGTAAGACACGACTTATCGCCACTGGCAGCAGCCACTGGTAACAGGATTAGCAGAGCG
AGGTATGTAGGCGGTGCTACAGAGTTCTTGAAGTGGTGGCCTAACTACGGCTACACTAGAAGAACAGTAT
TTGGTATCTGCGCTCTGCTGAAGCCAGTTACCTTCGGAAAAAGAGTTGGTAGCTCTTGATCCGGCAAACA
AACCACCGCTGGTAGCGGTGGTTTTTTTGTTTGCAAGCAGCAGATTACGCGCAGAAAAAAAGGATCTCAA
GAAGATCCTTTGATCTTTTCTACGGGGTCTGACGCTCAGTGGAACGAAAACTCACGTTAAGGGATTTTGG
TCATGAGATTATCAAAAAGGATCTTCACCTAGATCCTTTTAAATTAAAAATGAAGTTTTAAATCAAGCCC
AATCTGAATAATGTTACAACCAATTAACCAATTCTGATTAGAAAAACTCATCGAGCATCAAATGAAACTG
CAATTTATTCATATCAGGATTATCAATACCATATTTTTGAAAAAGCCGTTTCTGTAATGAAGGAGAAAAC
TCACCGAGGCAGTTCCATAGGATGGCAAGATCCTGGTATCGGTCTGCGATTCCGACTCGTCCAACATCAA
TACAACCTATTAATTTCCCCTCGTCAAAAATAAGGTTATCAAGTGAGAAATCACCATGAGTGACGACTGA
ATCCGGTGAGAATGGCAAAAGTTTATGCATTTCTTTCCAGACTTGTTCAACAGGCCAGCCATTACGCTCG
TCATCAAAATCACTCGCATCAACCAAACCGTTATTCATTCGTGATTGCGCCTGAGCGAGACGAAATACGC
GATCGCTGTTAAAAGGACAATTACAAACAGGAATCGAATGCAACCGGCGCAGGAACACTGCCAGCGCATC
AACAATATTTTCACCTGAATCAGGATATTCTTCTAATACCTGGAATGCTGTTTTTCCGGGGATCGCAGTG
GTGAGTAACCATGCATCATCAGGAGTACGGATAAAATGCTTGATGGTCGGAAGAGGCATAAATTCCGTCA
GCCAGTTTAGTCTGACCATCTCATCTGTAACATCATTGGCAACGCTACCTTTGCCATGTTTCAGAAACAA
CTCTGGCGCATCGGGCTTCCCATACAAGCGATAGATTGTCGCACCTGATTGCCCGACATTATCGCGAGCC
CATTTATACCCATATAAATCAGCATCCATGTTGGAATTTAATCGCGGCCTCGACGTTTCCCGTTGAATAT
GGCTCATAACACCCCTTGTATTACTGTTTATGTAAGCAGACAGTTTTATTGTTCATGATGATATATTTTT
ATCTTGTGCAATGTAACATCAGAGATTTTGAGACACGGGCCAGAGCTGCA
Features (pLannotate 1.2.2; 10 found; start..end, strand, type, name):
    137..236     +  misc_feature   bom (fragment): basis of mobility region from pBR322
    242..399     -  CDS            lacZα (fragment): LacZα fragment of β-galactosidase; lacZ fragment
    409..438     +  misc_RNA       gRNA scaffold (fragment): guide RNA scaffold for the Streptococcus pyogenes CRISPR/Cas9 system
    504..520     -  protein_bind   lac operator: The lac repressor binds to the lac operator to inhibit transcription in E. coli. This inhibition can be relieved by adding lactose or isopropyl-β-D-thiogalactopyranoside (IPTG). lac repressor encoded by lacI
    528..558     -  promoter       lac promoter: promoter for the E. coli lac operon
    573..594     -  protein_bind   CAP binding site: CAP binding activates transcription in the presence of cAMP. E. coli catabolite activator protein
    607..699     -  CDS            lacI (fragment): lac repressor; lacI; The lac repressor binds to the lac operator to inhibit transcription in E. coli. This inhibition can be relieved by adding lactose or isopropyl-β-D-thiogalactopyranoside (IPTG).
    882..1470    -  rep_origin     ori: high-copy-number ColE1/pMB1/pBR322/pUC origin of replication
   1648..2457    -  CDS            KanR: aminoglycoside phosphotransferase; aph(3')-Ia; confers resistance to kanamycin in bacteria or G418 (Geneticin®) in eukaryotes
   2564..35      +  CDS            rop (fragment) (across the origin): Rop protein, which maintains plasmids at low copy number; rop
