[The description below was written by a language model from this plasmid's Addgene catalogue record and pLannotate feature annotations shown in this document.]
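Description:
pAK-EL-03 is a small (about 2.6 kb) bacterial cloning plasmid built on the commercial pUC57-Kan-mini backbone. It serves as a parts-donor module in a modular cloning toolkit for plant genome editing. It is propagated in E. coli through a high-copy ColE1/pUC-type origin of replication and selected with kanamycin via the aph(3')-Ia aminoglycoside phosphotransferase gene. The remaining annotated backbone elements are vestigial pieces typical of pUC-derived vectors: fragments of bom, rop and lacI, together with the CAP binding site, lac promoter, lac operator and a partial lacZα coding region flanking the cloning site. Although the repository classes it under plant expression, CRISPR and synthetic biology, the feature table shows no plant promoter, terminator, Cas9 gene or plant selectable marker. The plasmid is therefore best understood as an assembly component rather than an expression vector in its own right.

The payload is a short synthetic "endlinker" inserted between the lacZα fragment and the lac promoter region. The only feature annotated within it is a roughly 30-nt fragment of the Streptococcus pyogenes Cas9 guide RNA scaffold. According to the record, the part is the terminal linker for a polycistronic tRNA-gRNA system when exactly three guides are being combined. In such systems, several guide RNAs are transcribed as a single array separated by tRNA sequences, and endogenous tRNA-processing enzymes cleave the transcript to release the individual guides. An endlinker closes the array after the last guide unit so that it joins correctly to the acceptor vector. The record does not state the type IIS restriction sites or the overhangs used for assembly.
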