Addgene plasmid #125762: pAK-EL-03
Purpose: Endlinker for tRNA-gRNA system when using only three guides
Depositing lab: Vladimir Nekrasov. Depositing organization: Rothamsted Research. Publication: A modular cloning toolkit for genome editing in plants. Hahn F, Korolev A, Sanjurjo Loures L, Nekrasov V. BMC Plant Biol. 2020 Apr 23;20(1):179. doi: 10.1186/s12870-020-02388-2. PubMed 32326901.
Backbone
  Vector backbone: pUC57-Kan-mini
  Backbone manufacturer: GenScript
  Vector type: Plant Expression, CRISPR, Synthetic Biology
Growth in bacteria
  Bacterial resistance: Kanamycin, 50 μg/mL
  Growth temperature: 37°C
  Growth strain: DH5alpha
  Copy number: Unknown
Gene/Insert
  Gene/Insert name: Endlinker
  Species: Synthetic
Terms and licenses: Academic/Nonprofit Terms; Industry Terms: Not Available to Industry
How to cite: pAK-EL-03 was a gift from Vladimir Nekrasov (Addgene plasmid # 125762 ; http://n2t.net/addgene:125762 ; RRID:Addgene_125762)
